>Addgene plasmid #24098 | GFP-DRD3 | addgene partial sequence | sequence record 29888 | 24098 with EGFP-N
GCTCCTCGCCCTTGCTCACCATGGTGGCGACCGGGTACAGCTTCCTTTGGAACTCTCCTTGCAGGGACTC
GCGCACGAGCCCCGTCGCCGCCAGCAACCACAGCATCAGCGCCCGGAGGCCCATGGTGGAAGCTGGAAGC
TTGCTAGCAGCTGGTACCCAGCTTCTAGAGATCTGACGGTTCACTAAACGAGCTCTGCTTATATAGACCT
CCCACCGTACACGCCTACCGCCCATTTGCGTCAACGGGGCGGGGTTATTACGACATTTTGGAAAGTCCCG
TTGATTTTGGTGCCAAAACAAACTCCCATTGACGTCAATGGGGTGGAGACTTGGAAATCCCCGTGAGTCA
AACCGCTATCCACGCCCATTGGTGTACTGCCAAAACCGCATCACCATGGTAATAGCGATGACTAATACGT
AGATGTACTGCCAAGTAGGAAAGTCCCGTAAGGTCATGTACTGGGCATAATGCCAGGCGGGCCATTTACC
GTCATTGACGTCAATAGGGGGCGGACTTGGCATATGATACACTTGATGTACTGCCAAGTGGGCAGTTTAC
CGTAAATACTCCACCCATTGATGTCAATGGAAAGTCCCTATTGGCGTTACTATGGGAACATACGTCATTA
TTTACGTCAATGGGCGGGGGTCGTTGGGCGGCANCCCAGGCGGGCCATTTACCGTAAGTTATGTAACGNG
GAACTCCATATATGGGCTATGAACTAATGACCCCGTATTGATTACT
