>Addgene plasmid #24098 | GFP-DRD3 | addgene partial sequence | sequence record 29889 | U24098 with EGFP-C
AGAACTCCACAGGTGCCAGCCAGGCCCGCCCACATGCCTACTATGCCCTCTCCTACTGCGCGCTCATCCT
GGCCATCGTCTTCGGCAATGGCCTGGTGTGCATGGCTGTGCTGAAGGAGCGGGCCCTGCAGACTACCACC
AACTACTTAGTAGTGAGCCTGGCTGTGGCAGACTTGCTGGTGGCCACCTTGGTGATGCCCTGGGTGGTAT
ACCTGGAGGTGACAGGTGGAGTCTGGAATTTCAGCCGCATTTGCTGTGATGTTTTTGTCACCCTGGATGT
CATGATGTGTACAGCCAGCATCCTTAATCTCTGTGCCATCAGCATAGACAGGTACACTGCAGTGGTCATG
CCCGTTCACTACCAGCATGGCACGGGACAGAGCTCCTGTCGGCGCGTGGCCCTCATGATCACGGCCGTCT
GGGTACTGGCCTTTGCTGTGTCCTGCCCTCTTCTGTTTGGCTTTAATACCACAGGGGACCCCACTGTCTG
CTCCATCTCCAACCCTGATTTTGTCATCTACTCTTC
