[The description below was written by a language model from this plasmid's Addgene catalogue record.]
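Description:
GFP-DRD3 is a mammalian expression plasmid built on the pCEP4 backbone (about 10.2 kb without insert) that encodes the human dopamine D3 receptor (DRD3) carrying an N-terminal eGFP tag. It is maintained in E. coli as a high-copy plasmid under ampicillin selection, and transfected mammalian cells can be selected with hygromycin. pCEP4 is generally known as an Epstein-Barr virus-based episomal vector, carrying oriP and EBNA-1 for extrachromosomal maintenance in primate cells. No feature table is supplied here, so the presence of these elements in this construct is inferred from the backbone name rather than documented in the record.

The DRD3 coding sequence was inserted by restriction cloning between HindIII and BamHI sites, both of which remain intact. The promoter is not stated explicitly, but the listed sequencing primers (a CMV forward primer and an SV40 polyA reverse primer) are consistent with the insert sitting between a CMV promoter and an SV40 polyadenylation signal, as is standard for pCEP4. Upstream of the receptor, the fusion carries the signal peptide of the alpha7 nicotinic receptor followed by eGFP. Because the N-terminus of a G protein-coupled receptor is extracellular, a cleavable signal peptide of this kind plausibly directs the GFP moiety across the endoplasmic reticulum membrane, so that the tagged receptor adopts the correct topology and displays GFP on the extracellular face.

The associated publication concerns interactions of GIPC with dopamine D2 and D3 receptors, but not D4, as a mode of GPCR regulation. The construct is therefore suited to fluorescence visualisation of D3 receptor expression, localisation and trafficking in transfected mammalian cells.
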