Addgene plasmid #24098: GFP-DRD3
Depositing lab: Jean-Michel Arrang. Depositing organization: Delegation INSERM Nouvelle-Aquitaine. Publication: Interactions of GIPC with dopamine D2, D3 but not D4 receptors define a novel mode of regulation of G protein-coupled receptors. Jeanneteau F, Diaz J, Sokoloff P, Griffon N. Mol Biol Cell. 2004 Feb . 15(2):696-705. 10.1091/mbc.e03-05-0293 PubMed 14617818.
Backbone
  Vector backbone: pCEP4
  Backbone size w/o insert (bp): 10200
  Vector type: Mammalian Expression
  Selectable markers: Hygromycin
Growth in bacteria
  Bacterial resistance: Ampicillin, 100 μg/mL
  Growth temperature: 37°C
  Growth strain: DH5alpha
  Copy number: High Copy
Gene/Insert
  Gene/Insert name: DRD3
  Species: H. sapiens (human)
  Entrez Gene: DRD3 (a.k.a. D3DR, ETM1, FET1)
  Tag / fusion protein: alpha7 nicotinic signal peptide (N terminal on backbone); eGFP (N terminal on backbone)
  Cloning method: Restriction Enzyme; 5′ cloning site HindIII (not destroyed); 3′ cloning site BamHI (not destroyed)
  Sequencing primers: 5′ CMV-F; 3′ SV40pA-R
Terms and licenses: Academic/Nonprofit Terms; Industry Terms: Not Available to Industry
How to cite: GFP-DRD3 was a gift from Jean-Michel Arrang (Addgene plasmid # 24098 ; http://n2t.net/addgene:24098 ; RRID:Addgene_24098)
